Addgene plasmid #229606: EGFP-lifeactin
Purpose: Expresses EGFP-lifectin fusion in mammalian cells
Depositing lab: Kiryl Piatkevich. Depositing organization: Westlake University. Publication: Bright and stable monomeric green fluorescent protein derived from StayGold. Zhang H, Lesnov GD, Subach OM, Zhang W, Kuzmicheva TP, Vlaskina AV, Samygina VR, Chen L, Ye X, Nikolaeva AY, Gabdulkhakov A, Papadaki S, Qin W, Borshchevskiy V, Perfilov MM, Gavrikov AS, Drobizhev M, Mishin AS, Piatkevich KD, Subach FV. Nat Methods. 2024 Apr;21(4):657-665. doi: 10.1038/s41592-024-02203-y. Epub 2024 Feb 26. PubMed 38409224.
Backbone
  Vector backbone: pN1
  Vector type: Mammalian Expression
Growth in bacteria
  Bacterial resistance: Kanamycin, 50 μg/mL
  Growth temperature: 37°C
  Growth strain: DH5alpha
  Copy number: High Copy
Gene/Insert
  Gene/Insert name: EGFP
  Species: Synthetic
  Cloning method: Ligation Independent Cloning
Terms and licenses: Academic/Nonprofit Terms; Industry Terms: Not Available to Industry
How to cite: EGFP-lifeactin was a gift from Kiryl Piatkevich (Addgene plasmid # 229606 ; http://n2t.net/addgene:229606 ; RRID:Addgene_229606)
