[The description below was written by a language model from this plasmid's Addgene catalogue record and pLannotate feature annotations shown in this document.]
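Description:
EGFP-lifeactin is a mammalian expression plasmid built on a pN1-type backbone, recorded as expressing a fusion of enhanced GFP with the actin-binding peptide Lifeact ("lifeactin"). The sequenced record is 4,732 nt. In bacteria it is maintained at high copy through a ColE1/pUC-type origin and selected with kanamycin. The same NeoR/KanR (Tn5 aminoglycoside phosphotransferase) gene sits behind both a bacterial bla promoter and the SV40 enhancer/early promoter and is followed by an HSV TK polyadenylation signal, so it can also confer G418 resistance in mammalian cells. An f1 origin is present for single-stranded DNA production. Short hits to ble, bGH poly(A) and SV40 large T antigen are annotated only as fragments and are probably backbone remnants or incidental matches rather than functional parts.

The expression cassette consists of the human CMV immediate-early enhancer and promoter, which lie at the end of the numbered sequence and read across the origin of the circular map into the mammalian codon-optimised EGFP coding sequence, terminated by the SV40 poly(A) signal. The feature table annotates only EGFP. The Lifeact segment is not called as a separate feature, and the catalogue lists only EGFP as the insert, so the position of the peptide relative to EGFP and any linker cannot be confirmed from the record. The N1-style layout and the short interval between the promoter and EGFP would be compatible with a small N-terminal peptide.

Lifeact fusions are generally used to label filamentous actin in live cells. The plasmid accompanies a study describing a monomeric green fluorescent protein derived from StayGold, where an EGFP version plausibly served as a comparison, though the record does not state this.
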