Features (pLannotate 1.2.2; 13 found; start..end, strand, type, name):
     34..750     +  CDS            EGFP: the original enhanced GFP (Yang et al., 1996) mammalian codon-optimized
    767..850     +  CDS            large T antigen (fragment): large T antigen from SV40 (simian virus 40)
    873..994     +  polyA_signal   SV40 poly(A) signal: SV40 polyadenylation signal
   1028..1456    -  rep_origin     f1 ori (sequence partly withheld): f1 bacteriophage origin of replication; arrow indicates direction of (+) strand synthesis
   1483..1587    +  promoter       AmpR promoter: bla
   1589..1946    +  promoter       SV40 promoter: SV40 enhancer and early promoter
   1981..2775    +  CDS            NeoR/KanR: aminoglycoside phosphotransferase from Tn5; aph(3')-II (or nptII); confers resistance to neomycin, kanamycin, and G418 (Geneticin®)
   2796..2948    +  CDS            ble (fragment): BLE_KLEPN - Experimental evidence at protein level: Swiss-Prot protein existence level 1. Binding protein with a strong affinity to the bleomycin family of antibiotics. Binds to CL990; an antimitotic-antibiotic compound. From Klebsiella pneumoniae.
   3007..3054    +  polyA_signal   HSV TK poly(A) signal: herpes simplex virus thymidine kinase polyadenylation signal (Cole and Stacy, 1985)
   3145..3161    -  polyA_signal   bGH poly(A) signal (fragment): bovine growth hormone polyadenylation signal
   3383..3971    +  rep_origin     ori: high-copy-number ColE1/pMB1/pBR322/pUC origin of replication
   4146..4449    +  enhancer       CMV enhancer: human cytomegalovirus immediate early enhancer
   4450..4653    +  promoter       CMV promoter: human cytomegalovirus (CMV) immediate early promoter
>Addgene plasmid #229606 | EGFP-lifeactin | addgene full sequence | sequence record 477136 | Addgene NGS Result
ATCCATTCGTTGGGGGATCCACCGGTCGCCACCGTGAGCAAGGGCGAGGAGCTGTTCACCGGGGTGGTGC
CCATCCTGGTCGAGCTGGACGGCGACGTAAACGGCCACAAGTTCAGCGTGTCCGGCGAGGGCGAGGGCGA
TGCCACCTACGGCAAGCTGACCCTGAAGTTCATCTGCACCACCGGCAAGCTGCCCGTGCCCTGGCCCACC
CTCGTGACCACCCTGACCTACGGCGTGCAGTGCTTCAGCCGCTACCCCGACCACATGAAGCAGCACGACT
TCTTCAAGTCCGCCATGCCCGAAGGCTACGTCCAGGAGCGCACCATCTTCTTCAAGGACGACGGCAACTA
CAAGACCCGCGCCGAGGTGAAGTTCGAGGGCGACACCCTGGTGAACCGCATCGAGCTGAAGGGCATCGAC
TTCAAGGAGGACGGCAACATCCTGGGGCACAAGCTGGAGTACAACTACAACAGCCACAACGTCTATATCA
TGGCCGACAAGCAGAAGAACGGCATCAAGGTGAACTTCAAGATCCGCCACAACATCGAGGACGGCAGCGT
GCAGCTCGCCGACCACTACCAGCAGAACACCCCCATCGGCGACGGCCCCGTGCTGCTGCCCGACAACCAC
TACCTGAGCACCCAGTCCGCCCTGAGCAAAGACCCCAACGAGAAGCGCGATCACATGGTCCTGCTGGAGT
TCGTGACCGCCGCCGGGATCACTCTCGGCATGGACGAGCTGTACAAGTAAAGCGGCCGCGACTCTAGATC
ATAATCAGCCATACCACATTTGTAGAGGTTTTACTTGCTTTAAAAAACCTCCCACACCTCCCCCTGAACC
TGAAACATAAAATGAATGCAATTGTTGTTGTTAACTTGTTTATTGCAGCTTATAATGGTTACAAATAAAG
CAATAGCATCACAAATTTCACAAATAAAGCATTTTTTTCACTGCATTCTAGTTGTGGTTTGTCCAAACTC
ATCAATGTATCTTAAGGCGTAAATTGTAAGCGTTAATATTTTGTTAAAATTCGCGTTAAATTTTTGTTAA
ATCAGCTCATTTTTTAACCAATAGGCCGAAATCGGCAAAATCCCTTATAAATCAAAAGAATAGACCGAGA
TAGGGT
[37 nt withheld, positions 1127-1163]
AAAGAACGTGGACTCCAACGTCAAAGG
[49 nt withheld, positions 1191-1239]
T
[91 nt withheld, positions 1241-1331]
G
[124 nt withheld, positions 1333-1456]
CAGGTGGCACTTTTCGGGGAAATGTGCGCGGAACCCCTATTTGTTTATTTTTCTAAATACATTCAAATAT
GTATCCGCTCATGAGACAATAACCCTGATAAATGCTTCAATAATATTGAAAAAGGAAGAGTCCTGAGGCG
GAAAGAACCAGCTGTGGAATGTGTGTCAGTTAGGGTGTGGAAAGTCCCCAGGCTCCCCAGCAGGCAGAAG
TATGCAAAGCATGCATCTCAATTAGTCAGCAACCAGGTGTGGAAAGTCCCCAGGCTCCCCAGCAGGCAGA
AGTATGCAAAGCATGCATCTCAATTAGTCAGCAACCATAGTCCCGCCCCTAACTCCGCCCATCCCGCCCC
TAACTCCGCCCAGTTCCGCCCATTCTCCGCCCCATGGCTGACTAATTTTTTTTATTTATGCAGAGGCCGA
GGCCGCCTCGGCCTCTGAGCTATTCCAGAAGTAGTGAGGAGGCTTTTTTGGAGGCCTAGGCTTTTGCAAA
GATCGATCAAGAGACAGGATGAGGATCGTTTCGCATGATTGAACAAGATGGATTGCACGCAGGTTCTCCG
GCCGCTTGGGTGGAGAGGCTATTCGGCTATGACTGGGCACAACAGACAATCGGCTGCTCTGATGCCGCCG
TGTTCCGGCTGTCAGCGCAGGGGCGCCCGGTTCTTTTTGTCAAGACCGACCTGTCCGGTGCCCTGAATGA
ACTGCAAGACGAGGCAGCGCGGCTATCGTGGCTGGCCACGACGGGCGTTCCTTGCGCAGCTGTGCTCGAC
GTTGTCACTGAAGCGGGAAGGGACTGGCTGCTATTGGGCGAAGTGCCGGGGCAGGATCTCCTGTCATCTC
ACCTTGCTCCTGCCGAGAAAGTATCCATCATGGCTGATGCAATGCGGCGGCTGCATACGCTTGATCCGGC
TACCTGCCCATTCGACCACCAAGCGAAACATCGCATCGAGCGAGCACGTACTCGGATGGAAGCCGGTCTT
GTCGATCAGGATGATCTGGACGAAGAGCATCAGGGGCTCGCGCCAGCCGAACTGTTCGCCAGGCTCAAGG
CGAGCATGCCCGACGGCGAGGATCTCGTCGTGACCCATGGCGATGCCTGCTTGCCGAATATCATGGTGGA
AAATGGCCGCTTTTCTGGATTCATCGACTGTGGCCGGCTGGGTGTGGCGGACCGCTATCAGGACATAGCG
TTGGCTACCCGTGATATTGCTGAAGAGCTTGGCGGCGAATGGGCTGACCGCTTCCTCGTGCTTTACGGTA
TCGCCGCTCCCGATTCGCAGCGCATCGCCTTCTATCGCCTTCTTGACGAGTTCTTCTGAGCGGGACTCTG
GGGTTCGAAATGACCGACCAAGCGACGCCCAACCTGCCATCACGAGATTTCGATTCCACCGCCGCCTTCT
ATGAAAGGTTGGGCTTCGGAATCGTTTTCCGGGACGCCGGCTGGATGATCCTCCAGCGCGGGGATCTCAT
GCTGGAGTTCTTCGCCCACCCTAGGGGGAGGCTAACTGAAACACGGAAGGAGACAATACCGGAAGGAACC
CGCGCTATGACGGCAATAAAAAGACAGAATAAAACGCACGGTGTTGGGTCGTTTGTTCATAAACGCGGGG
TTCGGTCCCAGGGCTGGCACTCTGTCGATACCCCACCGAGACCCCATTGGGGCCAATACGCCCGCGTTTC
TTCCTTTTCCCCACCCCACCCCCCAAGTTCGGGTGAAGGCCCAGGGCTCGCAGCCAACGTCGGGGCGGCA
GGCCCTGCCATAGCCTCAGGTTACTCATATATACTTTAGATTGATTTAAAACTTCATTTTTAATTTAAAA
GGATCTAGGTGAAGATCCTTTTTGATAATCTCATGACCAAAATCCCTTAACGTGAGTTTTCGTTCCACTG
AGCGTCAGACCCCGTAGAAAAGATCAAAGGATCTTCTTGAGATCCTTTTTTTCTGCGCGTAATCTGCTGC
TTGCAAACAAAAAAACCACCGCTACCAGCGGTGGTTTGTTTGCCGGATCAAGAGCTACCAACTCTTTTTC
CGAAGGTAACTGGCTTCAGCAGAGCGCAGATACCAAATACTGTTCTTCTAGTGTAGCCGTAGTTAGGCCA
CCACTTCAAGAACTCTGTAGCACCGCCTACATACCTCGCTCTGCTAATCCTGTTACCAGTGGCTGCTGCC
AGTGGCGATAAGTCGTGTCTTACCGGGTTGGACTCAAGACGATAGTTACCGGATAAGGCGCAGCGGTCGG
GCTGAACGGGGGGTTCGTGCACACAGCCCAGCTTGGAGCGAACGACCTACACCGAACTGAGATACCTACA
GCGTGAGCTATGAGAAAGCGCCACGCTTCCCGAAGGGAGAAAGGCGGACAGGTATCCGGTAAGCGGCAGG
GTCGGAACAGGAGAGCGCACGAGGGAGCTTCCAGGGGGAAACGCCTGGTATCTTTATAGTCCTGTCGGGT
TTCGCCACCTCTGACTTGAGCGTCGATTTTTGTGATGCTCGTCAGGGGGGCGGAGCCTATGGAAAAACGC
CAGCAACGCGGCCTTTTTACGGTTCCTGGCCTTTTGCTGGCCTTTTGCTCACATGTTCTTTCCTGCGTTA
TCCCCTGATTCTGTGGATAACCGTATTACCGCCATGCATTAGTTATTAATAGTAATCAATTACGGGGTCA
TTAGTTCATAGCCCATATATGGAGTTCCGCGTTACATAACTTACGGTAAATGGCCCGCCTGGCTGACCGC
CCAACGACCCCCGCCCATTGACGTCAATAATGACGTATGTTCCCATAGTAACGCCAATAGGGACTTTCCA
TTGACGTCAATGGGTGGAGTATTTACGGTAAACTGCCCACTTGGCAGTACATCAAGTGTATCATATGCCA
AGTACGCCCCCTATTGACGTCAATGACGGTAAATGGCCCGCCTGGCATTATGCCCAGTACATGACCTTAT
GGGACTTTCCTACTTGGCAGTACATCTACGTATTAGTCATCGCTATTACCATGGTGATGCGGTTTTGGCA
GTACATCAATGGGCGTGGATAGCGGTTTGACTCACGGGGATTTCCAAGTCTCCACCCCATTGACGTCAAT
GGGAGTTTGTTTTGGCACCAAAATCAACGGGACTTTCCAAAATGTCGTAACAACTCCGCCCCATTGACGC
AAATGGGCGGTAGGCGTGTACGGTGGGAGGTCTATATAAGCAGAGCTGGTTTAGTGAACCGTCAGATCCG
CTAGCATGGGCGTGGCCGACCTGATCAAGAAGTTCGAGAGCATCAGCAAGGAGGAG
